>Addgene plasmid #212543 | pTwist-SARS-CoV-2 Spike-deltaC18 A701V (GTA) | addgene full sequence | sequence record 431562 | Addgene NGS Result
ATGTTTGTGTTCCTCGTTCTCCTGCCCCTCGTTTCTTCCCAATGCGTGAACCTCACAACTAGAACGCAGC
TCCCACCCGCTTACACGAACTCTTTTACTCGTGGAGTATACTATCCCGATAAAGTCTTTAGGTCCAGTGT
CCTTCATTCTACTCAAGACCTTTTCCTGCCATTCTTCTCAAATGTCACCTGGTTCCATGCTATCCACGTT
TCTGGCACCAACGGAACTAAACGATTTGATAATCCCGTCTTGCCATTTAACGATGGCGTATACTTTGCCT
CAACGGAGAAGTCCAACATTATCCGGGGATGGATATTTGGCACCACCCTGGACTCCAAGACACAGTCTCT
CCTCATTGTGAACAACGCCACCAATGTCGTCATCAAAGTCTGTGAATTTCAATTTTGTAACGATCCCTTT
CTCGGGGTTTATTATCATAAGAATAACAAGTCTTGGATGGAGTCAGAGTTCCGCGTTTACAGTTCCGCTA
ACAACTGTACTTTTGAGTACGTTTCCCAACCATTTCTCATGGATCTTGAAGGGAAGCAAGGCAACTTCAA
GAATCTCCGCGAATTTGTGTTTAAGAATATAGACGGCTACTTCAAAATTTATAGCAAGCATACCCCGATA
AATCTGGTTCGGGATCTCCCTCAAGGCTTCTCCGCGTTGGAACCCCTCGTGGACTTGCCGATTGGCATCA
ACATCACCCGGTTCCAAACCCTTCTTGCCCTTCATCGAAGCTACCTCACGCCTGGCGACAGTAGTAGTGG
TTGGACAGCGGGCGCAGCAGCCTACTATGTGGGATATTTGCAACCACGCACCTTTCTTCTCAAATATAAC
GAAAACGGAACAATTACCGATGCCGTAGACTGTGCCCTCGATCCCCTGTCCGAAACTAAATGCACACTCA
AGTCCTTCACAGTTGAGAAAGGCATATACCAAACCAGTAACTTCCGCGTCCAACCCACCGAATCCATTGT
TCGATTCCCTAACATCACCAATTTGTGTCCTTTCGGTGAAGTATTTAATGCCACTCGATTTGCATCAGTT
TATGCCTGGAATCGCAAGCGAATATCAAATTGTGTTGCAGATTATAGTGTCCTGTATAATAGCGCATCAT
TCAGCACTTTTAAGTGTTATGGGGTCAGCCCTACGAAATTGAATGACTTGTGTTTTACCAACGTTTACGC
AGATTCTTTCGTCATACGCGGCGACGAAGTCCGACAGATTGCACCGGGGCAAACCGGAAAGATAGCAGAC
TATAATTATAAGTTGCCGGATGACTTCACCGGCTGCGTTATAGCATGGAACTCCAATAATCTCGATTCAA
AAGTCGGCGGCAACTATAATTATCTTTACCGCCTGTTTCGCAAGTCAAATCTGAAGCCCTTTGAACGTGA
CATCTCCACCGAAATTTATCAAGCTGGCAGCACCCCATGTAATGGAGTGGAAGGGTTTAACTGTTATTTT
CCCCTTCAATCATACGGATTTCAACCAACAAATGGGGTGGGCTATCAACCATATCGGGTGGTAGTCTTGA
GCTTTGAGCTGCTCCACGCACCGGCTACAGTTTGCGGACCGAAGAAAAGCACTAACCTGGTGAAGAATAA
ATGTGTGAACTTCAACTTTAATGGGCTCACCGGAACAGGGGTGCTGACAGAATCAAACAAGAAATTTCTC
CCTTTTCAACAATTTGGTAGAGACATTGCCGATACCACAGATGCCGTCCGCGATCCGCAAACACTGGAAA
TCCTCGATATAACACCCTGTAGCTTCGGCGGGGTCAGCGTGATAACTCCCGGAACGAACACATCCAACCA
AGTGGCTGTCCTGTATCAAGATGTCAACTGTACCGAAGTCCCTGTGGCGATACACGCCGACCAACTGACA
CCCACCTGGAGAGTCTACTCAACAGGTTCCAATGTCTTTCAAACTAGAGCGGGTTGTCTCATTGGCGCTG
AGCATGTCAATAATTCATACGAATGTGATATTCCTATTGGGGCAGGAATCTGTGCGTCTTATCAAACTCA
AACGAACTCACCACGGCGCGCTCGCTCAGTAGCCAGCCAGTCCATAATCGCCTATACCATGAGTCTCGGG
GTAGAGAACTCCGTGGCTTATTCAAACAATTCCATCGCAATCCCAACTAACTTTACCATTAGCGTTACCA
CGGAAATCTTGCCCGTCAGCATGACTAAGACGAGCGTAGACTGTACGATGTATATCTGTGGGGATTCCAC
CGAGTGTAGCAACCTCTTGCTTCAATACGGGTCTTTCTGTACTCAACTCAACCGAGCATTGACCGGAATT
GCGGTCGAACAAGACAAGAATACCCAAGAGGTGTTCGCACAAGTAAAGCAAATATACAAAACGCCGCCAA
TCAAAGATTTTGGCGGGTTTAATTTTAGCCAAATACTGCCAGACCCATCTAAGCCTTCAAAACGCAGCTT
TATCGAGGATCTGCTGTTCAACAAAGTTACGTTGGCTGACGCGGGTTTCATTAAGCAGTATGGGGATTGT
TTGGGAGACATTGCGGCCCGCGACCTTATCTGTGCTCAAAAATTCAATGGGTTGACAGTTCTGCCCCCTC
TGCTCACTGATGAGATGATTGCACAGTATACATCAGCATTGTTGGCAGGAACCATTACATCCGGCTGGAC
TTTTGGCGCGGGTGCGGCCCTTCAAATACCTTTCGCTATGCAAATGGCTTACAGATTCAATGGGATTGGT
GTCACGCAAAATGTATTGTATGAAAATCAGAAGCTGATCGCTAATCAATTTAACAGCGCGATTGGCAAGA
TCCAAGATTCACTGTCAAGCACAGCGTCCGCCCTCGGCAAACTCCAAGATGTTGTGAATCAAAACGCCCA
GGCCCTGAATACCCTCGTGAAGCAACTGAGTTCTAACTTCGGCGCAATCTCCAGCGTCCTCAACGACATA
TTGTCCAGACTTGATAAGGTGGAAGCCGAGGTGCAAATTGATCGGCTCATCACAGGCAGGCTCCAGTCAC
TCCAAACTTATGTGACACAACAGTTGATCCGGGCTGCTGAGATACGAGCAAGCGCCAACCTGGCCGCCAC
TAAAATGTCAGAGTGCGTGCTCGGGCAGTCCAAACGGGTTGACTTTTGTGGCAAGGGCTATCACTTGATG
TCCTTCCCCCAATCCGCCCCACATGGAGTGGTCTTTCTCCACGTCACTTATGTCCCTGCTCAAGAGAAGA
ACTTTACGACAGCTCCAGCAATCTGTCACGATGGCAAAGCGCACTTTCCCAGGGAAGGCGTTTTCGTCAG
TAATGGCACGCATTGGTTTGTGACCCAAAGGAATTTCTATGAACCCCAAATCATAACCACTGACAATACA
TTTGTCTCAGGCAACTGTGATGTGGTCATTGGGATCGTGAACAACACGGTATATGATCCCCTGCAACCCG
AGTTGGATAGCTTCAAAGAGGAATTGGATAAATACTTTAAGAATCATACTTCACCCGATGTTGATCTCGG
GGACATATCAGGAATAAATGCAAGTGTCGTCAACATTCAGAAAGAGATTGATCGCCTTAATGAGGTCGCC
AAGAACTTGAATGAATCTTTGATCGACTTGCAAGAACTGGGCAAATACGAACAATATATTAAATGGCCCT
GGTACATTTGGTTGGGCTTTATCGCCGGACTTATAGCTATCGTTATGGTCACAATTATGTTGTGCTGTAT
GACTAGCTGTTGTTCCTGCTTGAAAGGATGTTGCAGTTGCGGATCTTGTTGTAAATAAAGGATCCTCTAG
AAGTTGTCTCCTCCTGCACTGACTGACTGATACAATCGATTTCTGGATCCGCAGGCCTAATCAACCTCTG
GATTACAAAATTTGTGAAAGATTGACTGGTATTCTTAACTATGTTGCTCCTTTTACGCTATGTGGATACG
CTGCTTTAATGCCTTTGTATCATGCTATTGCTTCCCGTATGGCTTTCATTTTCTCCTCCTTGTATAAATC
CTGGTTGCTGTCTCTTTATGAGGAGTTGTGGCCCGTTGTCAGGCAACGTGGCGTGGTGTGCACTGTGTTT
GCTGACGCAACCCCCACTGGTTGGGGCATTGCCACCACCTGTCAGCTCCTTTCCGGGACTTTCGCTTTCC
CCCTCCCTATTGCCACGGCGGAACTCATCGCCGCCTGCCTTGCCCGCTGCTGGACAGGGGCTCGGCTGTT
GGGCACTGACAATTCCGTGGTGTTGTCGGGGAAGCTGACGTCCTTTCCATGGCTGCTCGCCTGTGTTGCC
ACCTGGATTCTGCGCGGGACGTCCTTCTGCTACGTCCCTTCGGCCCTCAATCCAGCGGACCTTCCTTCCC
GCGGCCTGCTGCCGGCTCTGCGGCCTCTTCCGCGTCTTCGCCTTCGCCCTCAGACGAGTCGGATCTCCCT
TTGGGCCGCCTCCCCGCCTGTCTAGCTTGACTGACTGAGATACAGCGTACCTTCAGCTCACAGACATGAT
AAGATACATTGATGAGTTTGGACAAACCACAACTAGAATGCAGTGAAAAAAATGCTTTATTTGTGAAATT
TGTGATGCTATTGCTTTATTTGTAACCATTATAAGCTGCAATAAACAAGTTAACAACAACAATTGCATTC
ATTTTATGTTTCAGGTTCAGGGGGAGGTGTGGGAGGTTTTTTAAAGCAAGTAAAACCTCTACAAATGTGG
TATTGGCCCATCTCTATCGGTATCGTAGCATAACCCCTTGGGGCCTCTAAACGGGTCTTGAGGGGTTTTT
TGTGCCCCTCGGGCCGGATTGCTATCTACCGGCATTGGCGCAGAAAAAAATGCCTGATGCGACGCTGCGC
GTCTTATACTCCCACATATGCCAGATTCAGCAACGGATACGGCTTCCCCAACTTGCCCACTTCCATACGT
GTCCTCCTTACCAGAAATTTATCCTTAAGGTCGTCAGCTATCCTGCAGGCGATCTCTCGATTTCGATCAA
GACATTCCTTTAATGGTCTTTTCTGGACACCACTAGGGGTCAGAAGTAGTTCATCAAACTTTCTTCCCTC
CCTAATCTCATTGGTTACCTTGGGCTATCGAAACTTAATTAAGCGATCTGCATCTCAATTAGTCAGCAAC
CATAGTCCCGCCCCTAACTCCGCCCATCCCGCCCCTAACTCCGCCCAGTTCCGCCCATTCTCCGCCCCAT
CGCTGACTAATTTTTTTTATTTATGCAGAGGCCGAGGCCGCCTCGGCCTCTGAGCTATTCCAGAAGTAGT
GAGGAGGCTTTTTTGGAGGCCTAGGCTTTTGCAAAGGAGGTAGCCAACATGATTGAACAAGATGGATTGC
ACGCAGGTTCTCCCGCCGCTTGGGTGGAGAGGCTATTCGGCTATGACTGGGCACAACAGACAATCGGCTG
CTCTGATGCCGCCGTGTTCCGGCTGTCAGCGCAGGGGCGCCCGGTTCTTTTTGTCAAGACCGACCTGTCC
GGTGCCCTGAATGAACTCCAGGACGAGGCAGCGCGGCTATCGTGGCTGGCCACGACGGGCGTTCCTTGCG
CAGCTGTGCTCGACGTTGTCACTGAAGCGGGAAGGGACTGGCTGCTATTGGGCGAAGTGCCGGGGCAGGA
TCTCCTGTCATCTCACCTTGCTCCTGCCGAGAAAGTATCCATCATGGCTGATGCAATGCGGCGGCTGCAT
ACGCTTGATCCGGCTACCTGCCCATTCGACCACCAAGCGAAACATCGCATCGAGCGAGCACGTACTCGGA
TGGAAGCCGGTCTTGTCGATCAGGATGATCTGGACGAAGAGCATCAGGGGCTCGCGCCAGCCGAACTGTT
CGCCAGGCTCAAGGCGCGGATGCCCGACGGCGAGGATCTCGTCGTGACCCACGGCGATGCCTGCTTGCCG
AATATCATGGTGGAAAATGGCCGCTTTTCTGGATTCATCGACTGTGGCCGGCTGGGTGTGGCGGACCGCT
ATCAGGACATAGCGTTGGCTACCCGTGATATTGCTGAAGAGCTTGGCGGCGAATGGGCTGACCGCTTCCT
CGTGCTTTACGGTATCGCCGCTCCCGATTCGCAGCGCATCGCCTTCTATCGCCTTCTTGACGAGTTCTTC
TAGTATGTAAGCCCTGTGCCTTCTAGTTGCCAGCCATCTGTTGTTTGCCCCTCCCCCGTGCCTTCCTTGA
CCCTGGAAGGTGCCACTCCCACTGTCCTTTCCTAATAAAATGAGGAAATTGCATCGCATTGTCTGAGTAG
GTGTCATTCTATTCTGGGGGGTGGGGTGGGGCAGGACAGCAAGGGGGAGGATTGGGAAGACAATAGCAGG
CATGCTGGGGATGCGGTGGGCTCTATGGTTAATTAACCAGTCAAGTCAGCTACTTGGCGAGATCGACTTG
TCTGGGTTTCGACTACGCTCAGAATTGCGTCAGTCAAGTTCGATCTGGTCCTTGCTATTGCACCCGTTCT
CCGATTACGAGTTTCATTTAAATCATGTGAGCAAAAGGCCAGCAAAAGGCCAGGAACCGTAAAAAGGCCG
CGTTGCTGGCGTTTTTCCATAGGCTCCGCCCCCCTGACGAGCATCACAAAAATCGACGCTCAAGTCAGAG
GTGGCGAAACCCGACAGGACTATAAAGATACCAGGCGTTTCCCCCTGGAAGCTCCCTCGTGCGCTCTCCT
GTTCCGACCCTGCCGCTTACCGGATACCTGTCCGCCTTTCTCCCTTCGGGAAGCGTGGCGCTTTCTCATA
GCTCACGCTGTAGGTATCTCAGTTCGGTGTAGGTCGTTCGCTCCAAGCTGGGCTGTGTGCACGAACCCCC
CGTTCAGCCCGACCGCTGCGCCTTATCCGGTAACTATCGTCTTGAGTCCAACCCGGTAAGACACGACTTA
TCGCCACTGGCAGCAGCCACTGGTAACAGGATTAGCAGAGCGAGGTATGTAGGCGGTGCTACAGAGTTCT
TGAAGTGGTGGCCTAACTACGGCTACACTAGAAGAACAGTATTTGGTATCTGCGCTCTGCTGAAGCCAGT
TACCTTCGGAAAAAGAGTTGGTAGCTCTTGATCCGGCAAACAAACCACCGCTGGTAGCGGTGGTTTTTTT
GTTTGCAAGCAGCAGATTACGCGCAGAAAAAAAGGATCTCAAGAAGATCCTTTGATCTTTTCTACGGGGT
CTGACGCTCAGTGGAACGAAAACTCACGTTAAGGGATTTTGGTCATGAGATTATCAAAAAGGATCTTCAC
CTAGATCCTTTTAAATTAAAAATGAAGTTTTAAATCAATCTAAAGTATATATGAGTAAACTTGGTCTGAC
AGTTACCAATGCTTAATCAGTGAGGCACCTATCTCAGCGATCTGTCTATTTCGTTCATCCATAGTTGCAT
TTAAATTTCCGAACTCTCCAAGGCCCTCGTCGGAAAATCTTCAAACCTTTCGTCCGATCCATCTTGCAGG
CTACCTCTCGAACGAACTATCGCAAGTCTCTTGGCCGGCCTTGCGCCTTGGCTATTGCTTGGCAGCGCCT
ATCGCCAGGTATTACTCCAATCCCGAATATCCGAGATCGGGATCACCCGAGAGAAGTTCAACCTACATCC
TCAATCCCGATCTATCCGAGATCCGAGGAATATCGAAATCGGGGCGCGCCTGGTGTACCGAGAACGATCC
TCTCAGTGCGAGTCTCGACGATCCATATCGTTGCTTGGCAGTCAGCCAGTCGGAATCCAGCTTGGGACCC
AGGAAGTCCAATCGTCAGATATTGTACTCAAGCCTGGTCACGGCAGCGTACCGATCTGTTTAAACCTAGA
TATTGATAGTCTGATCGGTCAACGTATAATCGAGTCCTAGCTTTTGCAAACATCTATCAAGAGACAGGAT
CAGCAGGAGGCTTTCGCATGAGTATTCAACATTTCCGTGTCGCCCTTATTCCCTTTTTTGCGGCATTTTG
CCTTCCTGTTTTTGCTCACCCAGAAACGCTGGTGAAAGTAAAAGATGCTGAAGATCAGTTGGGTGCGCGA
GTGGGTTACATCGAACTGGATCTCAACAGCGGTAAGATCCTTGAGAGTTTTCGCCCCGAAGAACGCTTTC
CAATGATGAGCACTTTTAAAGTTCTGCTATGTGGCGCGGTATTATCCCGTATTGACGCCGGGCAAGAGCA
ACTCGGTCGCCGCATACACTATTCTCAGAATGACTTGGTTGAGTATTCACCAGTCACAGAAAAGCATCTT
ACGGATGGCATGACAGTAAGAGAATTATGCAGTGCTGCCATAACCATGAGTGATAACACTGCGGCCAACT
TACTTCTGACAACGATTGGAGGACCGAAGGAGCTAACCGCTTTTTTGCACAACATGGGGGATCATGTAAC
TCGCCTTGATCGTTGGGAACCGGAGCTGAATGAAGCCATACCAAACGACGAGCGTGACACCACGATGCCT
GTAGCAATGGCAACAACCTTGCGTAAACTATTAACTGGCGAACTACTTACTCTAGCTTCCCGGCAACAGT
TGATAGACTGGATGGAGGCGGATAAAGTTGCAGGACCACTTCTGCGCTCGGCCCTTCCGGCTGGCTGGTT
TATTGCTGATAAATCTGGAGCCGGTGAGCGTGGGTCTCGCGGTATCATTGCAGCACTGGGGCCAGATGGT
AAGCCCTCCCGTATCGTAGTTATCTACACGACGGGGAGTCAGGCAACTATGGATGAACGAAATAGACAGA
TCGCTGAGATAGGTGCCTCACTGATTAAGCATTGGTAACCGATTCTAGGTGCATTGGCGCAGAAAAAAAT
GCCTGATGCGACGCTGCGCGTCTTATACTCCCACATATGCCAGATTCAGCAACGGATACGGCTTCCCCAA
CTTGCCCACTTCCATACGTGTCCTCCTTACCAGAAATTTATCCTTAAGATCCCGAATCGTTTAAACTCGA
CTCTGGCTCTATCGAATCTCCGTCGTTTCGAGCTTACGCGAACAGCCGTGGCGCTCATTTGCTCGTCGGG
CATCGAATCTCGTCAGCTATCGTCAGCTTACCTTTTTGGCAGCGATCGCGGCTCCCGACATCTTGGACCA
TTAGCTCCACAGGTATCTTCTTCCCTCTAGTGGTCATAACAGCAGCTTCAGCTACCTCTCAATTCAAAAA
ACCCCTCAAGACCCGTTTAGAGGCCCCAAGGGGTTATGCTATCAATCGTTGCGTTACACACACAAAAAAC
CAACACACATCCATCTTCGATGGATAGCGATTTTATTATCTAACTGCTGATCGAGTGTAGCCAGATCTAG
TAATCAATTACGGGGTCATTAGTTCATAGCCCATATATGGAGTTCCGCGTTACATAACTTACGGTAAATG
GCCCGCCTGGCTGACCGCCCAACGACCCCCGCCCATTGACGTCAATAATGACGTATGTTCCCATAGTAAC
GCCAATAGGGACTTTCCATTGACGTCAATGGGTGGAGTATTTACGGTAAACTGCCCACTTGGCAGTACAT
CAAGTGTATCATATGCCAAGTACGCCCCCTATTGACGTCAATGACGGTAAATGGCCCGCCTGGCATTATG
CCCAGTACATGACCTTATGGGACTTTCCTACTTGGCAGTACATCTACGTATTAGTCATCGCTATTACCAT
GCTGATGCGGTTTTGGCAGTACATCAATGGGCGTGGATAGCGGTTTGACTCACGGGGATTTCCAAGTCTC
CACCCCATTGACGTCAATGGGAGTTTGTTTTGGCACCAAAATCAACGGGACTTTCCAAAATGTCGTAACA
ACTCCGCCCCATTGACGCAAATGGGCGGTAGGCGTGTACGGTGGGAGGTCTATATAAGCAGAGCTGGTTT
AGTGAACCGTCAGATCGCCTGGAGACGCCATCCACGCTGTTTTGACCTCCATAGAAGACACCGGGACCGA
TCCAGCCTCCCCTCGAAGCTTACATGTGGTACCGAGCTCGGATCCTGAGAACTTCAGGGTGAGTCTATGG
GACCCTTGATGTTTTCTTTCCCCTTCTTTTCTATGGTTAAGTTCATGTCATAGGAAGGGGAGAAGTAACA
GGGTACACATATTGACCAAATCAGGGTAATTTTGCATTTGTAATTTTAAAAAATGCTTTCTTCTTTTAAT
ATACTTTTTTGTTTATCTTATTTCTAATACTTTCCCTAATCTCTTTCTTTCAGGGCAATAATGATACAAT
GTATCATGCCTCTTTGCACCATTCTAAAGAATAACAGTGATAATTTCTGGGTTAAGGCAATAGCAATATT
TCTGCATATAAATATTTCTGCATATAAATTGTAACTGATGTAAGAGGTTTCATATTGCTAATAGCAGCTA
CAATCCAGCTACCATTCTGCTTTTATTTTATGGTTGGGATAAGGCTGGATTATTCTGAGTCCAAGCTAGG
CCCTTTTGCTAATCATGTTCATACCTCTTATCTTCCTCCCACAGCTCCTGGGCAACGTGCTGGTCTGTGT
GCTGGCCCATCACTTTGGCAAAGGCGGCCGCC
Features (pLannotate 1.2.2; 21 found; start..end, strand, type, name):
      1..3765    +  CDS            S: SPIKE_SARS2 - Experimental evidence at protein level: Swiss-Prot protein existence level 1. [Spike glycoprotein]: May down-regulate host tetherin (BST2) by lysosomal degradation, thereby counteracting its antiviral activity. From Severe acute respiratory syndrome coronavirus 2 (2019-nCoV) (SARS-CoV-2).
   3839..4427    +  misc_feature   WPRE: woodchuck hepatitis virus posttranscriptional regulatory element
   4480..4601    -  polyA_signal   SV40 poly(A) signal: SV40 polyadenylation signal
   4624..4693    -  CDS            large T antigen (fragment): large T antigen from SV40 (simian virus 40)
   4716..4762    +  terminator     T7 terminator: transcription terminator for bacteriophage T7 RNA polymerase
   4792..4928    +  terminator     rrnG terminator: transcription terminator from the E. coli ribosomal RNA rrnG operon (Albrechtsen et al., 1991)
   4973..5044    +  misc_feature   3' β-globin insulator: insulator downstream of the human β-globin locus (Farrell et al., 2002)
   5089..5285    +  promoter       SV40 promoter: SV40 early promoter
   5299..6090    +  CDS            neo: KKA2_KLEPN - Also known as kan, nptII. Experimental evidence at protein level: Swiss-Prot protein existence level 1. Resistance to kanamycin, neomycin, paromomycin, ribostamycin, butirosin and gentamicin B. From Klebsiella pneumoniae.
   6104..6328    +  polyA_signal   bGH poly(A) signal: bovine growth hormone polyadenylation signal
   6524..7112    -  rep_origin     ori: high-copy-number ColE1/pMB1/pBR322/pUC origin of replication
   7284..7348    -  CDS            bla(M) (fragment): β-lactamase lacking the signal sequence; bla(M); allows cytosolic expression of β-lactamase
   7858..8718    +  CDS            AmpR: β-lactamase; bla; confers resistance to ampicillin, carbenicillin, and related antibiotics
   8731..8867    +  terminator     rrnG terminator: transcription terminator from the E. coli ribosomal RNA rrnG operon (Albrechtsen et al., 1991)
   9019..9090    +  misc_feature   5' β-globin insulator: insulator upstream of the human β-globin locus (Farrell et al., 2002)
   9095..9141    -  terminator     T7 terminator: transcription terminator for bacteriophage T7 RNA polymerase
   9159..9207    -  polyA_signal   poly(A) signal: synthetic polyadenylation signal
   9288..9591    +  enhancer       CMV enhancer: human cytomegalovirus immediate early enhancer
   9664..9681    -  promoter       CMV promoter (fragment): human cytomegalovirus (CMV) immediate early promoter
   9744..9795    +  promoter       CMVd2 promoter: truncated human cytomegalovirus (CMV) immediate early promoter that yields moderately reduced expression relative to the full-length promoter
   9929..10404   +  intron         β-globin intron: internally truncated intron from human β-globin
