[The description below was written by a language model from this plasmid's Addgene catalogue record and pLannotate feature annotations shown in this document.]
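Description:
pTwist-SARS-CoV-2 Spike-deltaC18 A701V (GTA) is a mammalian expression plasmid built on the commercial pTwist-CMV-BetaGlobin-WPRE-Neo backbone. It encodes the SARS-CoV-2 spike glycoprotein carrying the single substitution A701V. The "deltaC18" in the name indicates removal of the last 18 residues of the cytoplasmic tail, a truncation commonly used to improve spike incorporation into pseudotyped particles, and "(GTA)" presumably denotes the valine codon used, although the record does not explain either term. In bacteria the plasmid replicates from a high-copy ColE1/pUC-type origin and is selected with ampicillin through the AmpR β-lactamase gene.

The annotated full sequence of about 10.5 kb places the spike open reading frame downstream of a CMV enhancer, CMV promoter elements and a truncated human β-globin intron. The intron supports splicing-enhanced expression. The catalogue lists the promoter as CAG, whereas the feature table and the backbone name point to a CMV enhancer/promoter with a β-globin intron, so the two sources do not fully agree. After the coding sequence come a WPRE, which boosts transcript stability and expression, and an SV40 polyadenylation signal. A separate SV40 early promoter–neo–bGH poly(A) cassette allows G418 selection in mammalian cells. β-globin insulator fragments, T7 and rrnG terminators and a synthetic poly(A) signal flank the units to limit transcriptional read-through.

The stated purpose is pseudovirus production: the plasmid supplies the mutant spike as the envelope protein. The associated work concerns viral escape from vaccine-induced antibody immunity, which fits use in neutralization assays testing the effect of this individual mutation.
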