Addgene plasmid #212543: pTwist-SARS-CoV-2 Spike-deltaC18 A701V (GTA)
Purpose: Encodes SARS-CoV-2 spike A701V for pseudovirus production
Depositing lab: Alejandro Balazs. Depositing organization: Massachusetts General Hospital. Publication: Ongoing evolution of SARS-CoV-2 drives escape from mRNA vaccine-induced humoral immunity. Roederer AL, Cao Y, Denis KS, Sheehan ML, Li CJ, Lam EC, Gregory DJ, Poznansky MC, Iafrate AJ, Canaday DH, Gravenstein S, Garcia-Beltran WF, Balazs AB. medRxiv [Preprint]. 2024 Mar 7:2024.03.05.24303815. doi: 10.1101/2024.03.05.24303815. PubMed 38496628.
Backbone
  Vector backbone: pTwist-CMV-BetaGlobin-WPRE-Neo
  Backbone manufacturer: Twist
  Vector type: Mammalian Expression
Growth in bacteria
  Bacterial resistance: Ampicillin, 100 μg/mL
  Growth temperature: 37°C
  Growth strain: DH5alpha
  Copy number: High Copy
Gene/Insert
  Gene/Insert name: SARS-CoV-2 Spike A701V
  Species: Severe acute respiratory syndrome coronavirus 2
  Mutation: A701V
  Entrez Gene: S (a.k.a. GU280_gp02, spike glycoprotein)
  Promoter: CAG
  Cloning method: Ligation Independent Cloning
Terms and licenses: Academic/Nonprofit Terms; Industry Terms: Not Available to Industry
Depositor comments: Please visit https://www.medrxiv.org/content/10.1101/2024.03.05.24303815v1 for medRxiv preprint.
How to cite: pTwist-SARS-CoV-2 Spike-deltaC18 A701V (GTA) was a gift from Alejandro Balazs (Addgene plasmid # 212543 ; http://n2t.net/addgene:212543 ; RRID:Addgene_212543)
